>Addgene plasmid #37825 | pAAV-CAG-GFP | addgene full sequence | sequence record 448204 | Addgene NGS Result
CTTCCGCTTCCTCGCTCACTGACTCGCTGCGCTCGGTCGTTCGGCTGCGGCGAGCGGTATCAGCTCACTC
AAAGGCGGTAATACGGTTATCCACAGAATCAGGGGATAACGCAGGAAAGAACATGTGAGCAAAAGGCCAG
CAAAAGGCCAGGAACCGTAAAAAGGCCGCGTTGCTGGCGTTTTTCCATAGGCTCCGCCCCCCTGACGAGC
ATCACAAAAATCGACGCTCAAGTCAGAGGTGGCGAAACCCGACAGGACTATAAAGATACCAGGCGTTTCC
CCCTGGAAGCTCCCTCGTGCGCTCTCCTGTTCCGACCCTGCCGCTTACCGGATACCTGTCCGCCTTTCTC
CCTTCGGGAAGCGTGGCGCTTTCTCATAGCTCACGCTGTAGGTATCTCAGTTCGGTGTAGGTCGTTCGCT
CCAAGCTGGGCTGTGTGCACGAACCCCCCGTTCAGCCCGACCGCTGCGCCTTATCCGGTAACTATCGTCT
TGAGTCCAACCCGGTAAGACACGACTTATCGCCACTGGCAGCAGCCACTGGTAACAGGATTAGCAGAGCG
AGGTATGTAGGCGGTGCTACAGAGTTCTTGAAGTGGTGGCCTAACTACGGCTACACTAGAAGAACAGTAT
TTGGTATCTGCGCTCTGCTGAAGCCAGTTACCTTCGGAAAAAGAGTTGGTAGCTCTTGATCCGGCAAACA
AACCACCGCTGGTAGCGGTGGTTTTTTTGTTTGCAAGCAGCAGATTACGCGCAGAAAAAAAGGATCTCAA
GAAGATCCTTTGATCTTTTCTACGGGGTCTGACGCTCAGTGGAACGAAAACTCACGTTAAGGGATTTTGG
TCATGAGATTATCAAAAAGGATCTTCACCTAGATCCTTTTAAATTAAAAATGAAGTTTTAAATCAATCTA
AAGTATATATGAGTAAACTTGGTCTGACAGTTACCAATGCTTAATCAGTGAGGCACCTATCTCAGCGATC
TGTCTATTTCGTTCATCCATAGTTGCCTGACTCCCCGTCGTGTAGATAACTACGATACGGGAGGGCTTAC
CATCTGGCCCCAGTGCTGCAATGATACCGCGAGACCCACGCTCACCGGCTCCAGATTTATCAGCAATAAA
CCAGCCAGCCGGAAGGGCCGAGCGCAGAAGTGGTCCTGCAACTTTATCCGCCTCCATCCAGTCTATTAAT
TGTTGCCGGGAAGCTAGAGTAAGTAGTTCGCCAGTTAATAGTTTGCGCAACGTTGTTGCCATTGCTACAG
GCATCGTGGTGTCACGCTCGTCGTTTGGTATGGCTTCATTCAGCTCCGGTTCCCAACGATCAAGGCGAGT
TACATGATCCCCCATGTTGTGCAAAAAAGCGGTTAGCTCCTTCGGTCCTCCGATCGTTGTCAGAAGTAAG
TTGGCCGCAGTGTTATCACTCATGGTTATGGCAGCACTGCATAATTCTCTTACTGTCATGCCATCCGTAA
GATGCTTTTCTGTGACTGGTGAGTACTCAACCAAGTCATTCTGAGAATAGTGTATGCGGCGACCGAGTTG
CTCTTGCCCGGCGTCAATACGGGATAATACCGCGCCACATAGCAGAACTTTAAAAGTGCTCATCATTGGA
AAACGTTCTTCGGGGCGAAAACTCTCAAGGATCTTACCGCTGTTGAGATCCAGTTCGATGTAACCCACTC
GTGCACCCAACTGATCTTCAGCATCTTTTACTTTCACCAGCGTTTCTGGGTGAGCAAAAACAGGAAGGCA
AAATGCCGCAAAAAAGGGAATAAGGGCGACACGGAAATGTTGAATACTCATACTCTTCCTTTTTCAATAT
TATTGAAGCATTTATCAGGGTTATTGTCTCATGAGCGGATACATATTTGAATGTATTTAGAAAAATAAAC
AAATAGGGGTTCCGCGCACATTTCCCCGAAAAGTGCCACCTAAATTGTAAGCGTTAATATTTTGTTAAAA
TTCGCGTTAAATTTTTGTTAAATCAGCTCATTTTTTAACCAATAGGCCGAAATCGGCAAAATCCCTTATA
AATCAAAAGAATAGACCGAGATAGGGT
[37 nt withheld, positions 2058-2094]
AAAGAACGTGGACTCCAACGTCAAAGG
[49 nt withheld, positions 2122-2170]
T
[91 nt withheld, positions 2172-2262]
G
[124 nt withheld, positions 2264-2387]
CCCATTCGCCATTCAGGCTGCGCAACTGTTGGGAAGGGCGATCGGTGCGGGCCTCTTCGCTATTACGCCA
GCTGCGCGCTCGCTCGCTCACTGAGGCCGCCCGGGCAAAGCCCGGGCGTCGGGCGACCTTTGGTCGCCCG
GCCTCAGTGAGCGAGCGAGCGCGCAGAGAGGGAGTGGCCAACTCCATCACTAGGGGTTCCTTGTAGTTAA
TGATTAACCCGCCATGCTACTTATCTACGTAGCCATGCTCTAGGAAGAGTACCATTGACGTCAATAATGA
CGTATGTTCCCATAGTAACGCCAATAGGGACTTTCCATTGACGTCAATGGGTGGAGTATTTACGGTAAAC
TGCCCACTTGGCAGTACATCAAGTGTATCATATGCCAAGTACGCCCCCTATTGACGTCAATGACGGTAAA
TGGCCCGCCTGGCATTATGCCCAGTACATGACCTTATGGGACTTTCCTACTTGGCAGTACATCTACGTAT
TAGTCATCGCTATTACCATGGTCGAGGTGAGCCCCACGTTCTGCTTCACTCTCCCCATCTCCCCCCCCTC
CCCACCCCCAATTTTGTATTTATTTATTTTTTAATTATTTTGTGCAGCGATGGGGGCGGGGGGGGGGGGG
GGGSGCGCGCCRGGSGGGGCGGGGCGGGGCGAGGGGCGGGGCGGGGCGAGGCGGAGAGGTGCGGCGGCAG
CCAATCAGAGCGGCGCGCTCCGAAAGTTTCCTTTTATGGCGAGGCGGCGGCGGCGGCGGCCCTATAAAAA
GCGAAGCGCGCGGCGGGCGGGAGTCGCTGCGCGCTGCCTTCGCCCCGTGCCCCGCTCCGCCGCCGCCTCG
CGCCGCCCGCCCCGGCTCTGACTGACCGCGTTACTCCCACAGGTGAGCGGGCGGGACGGCCCTTCTCCTC
CGGGCTGTAATTAGCGCTTGGTTTAATGACGGCTTGTTTCTTTTCTGTGGCTGCGTGAAAGCCTTGAGGG
GCTCCGGGAGGGCCCTTTGTGCGGGGGGAGCGGCTCGGGGCTGTCCGCGGGGGGACGGCTGCCTTCGGGG
GGGACGGGGCAGGGCGGGGTTCGGCTTCTGGCGTGTGACCGGCGGCTCTAGAGCCTCTGCTAACCATGTT
CATGCCTTCTTCTTTTTCCTACAGCTCCTGGGCAACGTGCTGGTTATTGTGCTGTCTCATCATTTTGGCA
AAGAATTGGATCCGCCACCATGGTGAGCAAGGGCGAGGAGCTGTTCACCGGGGTGGTGCCCATCCTGGTC
GAGCTGGACGGCGACGTAAACGGCCACAAGTTCAGCGTGTCCGGCGAGGGCGAGGGCGATGCCACCTACG
GCAAGCTGACCCTGAAGTTCATTTGCACCACCGGCAAGCTGCCCGTGCCCTGGCCCACCCTCGTGACCAC
CCTGACCTACGGCGTGCAGTGCTTCAGCCGCTACCCCGACCACATGAAGCAGCACGACTTCTTCAAGTCC
GCCATGCCCGAAGGCTACGTCCAGGAGCGCACCATCTTCTTCAAGGACGACGGCAACTACAAGACCCGCG
CCGAGGTGAAGTTCGAGGGCGACACCCTGGTGAACCGCATCGAGCTGAAGGGCATCGACTTCAAGGAGGA
CGGCAACATCCTGGGGCACAAGCTGGAGTACAACTACAACAGCCACAACGTCTATATCATGGCCGACAAG
CAGAAGAACGGCATCAAGGTGAACTTCAAGATCCGCCACAACATCGAGGACGGCAGCGTGCAGCTCGCCG
ACCACTACCAGCAGAACACCCCCATCGGCGACGGCCCCGTGCTGCTGCCCGACAACCACTACCTGAGCAC
CCAGTCCGCCCTGAGCAAAGACCCCAACGAGAAGCGCGATCACATGGTCCTGCTGGAGTTCGTGACCGCC
GCCGGGATCACTCTCGGCATGGACGAGCTGTACAAGTAAGAATTCGATATCAAGCTTATCGATAATCAAC
CTCTGGATTACAAAATTTGTGAAAGATTGACTGGTATTCTTAACTATGTTGCTCCTTTTACGCTATGTGG
ATACGCTGCTTTAATGCCTTTGTATCATGCTATTGCTTCCCGTATGGCTTTCATTTTCTCCTCCTTGTAT
AAATCCTGGTTGCTGTCTCTTTATGAGGAGTTGTGGCCCGTTGTCAGGCAACGTGGCGTGGTGTGCACTG
TGTTTGCTGACGCAACCCCCACTGGTTGGGGCATTGCCACCACCTGTCAGCTCCTTTCCGGGACTTTCGC
TTTCCCCCTCCCTATTGCCACGGCGGAACTCATCGCCGCCTGCCTTGCCCGCTGCTGGACAGGGGCTCGG
CTGTTGGGCACTGACAATTCCGTGGTGTTGTCGGGGAAATCATCGTCCTTTCCTTGGCTGCTCGCCTGTG
TTGCCACCTGGATTCTGCGCGGGACGTCCTTCTGCTACGTCCCTTCGGCCCTCAATCCAGCGGACCTTCC
TTCCCGCGGCCTGCTGCCGGCTCTGCGGCCTCTTCCGCGTCTTCGCCTTCGCCCTCAGACGAGTCGGATC
TCCCTTTGGGCCGCCTCCCCGCATCGATACCGTCGACCCGGGCGGCCGCTTCGAGCAGACATGATAAGAT
ACATTGATGAGTTTGGACAAACCACAACTAGAATGCAGTGAAAAAAATGCTTTATTTGTGAAATTTGTGA
TGCTATTGCTTTATTTGTAACCATTATAAGCTGCAATAAACAAGTTAACAACAACAATTGCATTCATTTT
ATGTTTCAGGTTCAGGGGGAGATGTGGGAGGTTTTTTAAAGCAAGTAAAACCTCTACAAATGTGGTAAAA
TCGATAAGGATCTTCCTAGAGCATGGCTACGTAGATAAGTAGCATGGCGGGTTAATCATTAACTACAAGG
AACCCCTAGTGATGGAGTTGGCCACTCCCTCTCTGCGCGCTCGCTCGCTCACTGAGGCCGGGCGACCAAA
GGTCGCCCGACGCCCGGGCTTTGCCCGGGCGGCCTCAGTGAGCGAGCGAGCGCGCAGCTGCATTAATGAA
TCGGCCAACGCGCGGGGAGAGGCGGTTTGCGTATTGGGCGCT
Features (pLannotate 1.2.2; 18 found; start..end, strand, type, name):
    182..770     -  rep_origin     ori: high-copy-number ColE1/pMB1/pBR322/pUC origin of replication
    941..1801    -  CDS            AmpR: β-lactamase; bla; confers resistance to ampicillin, carbenicillin, and related antibiotics
   1802..1906    -  promoter       AmpR promoter: bla
   1959..2387    -  rep_origin     f1 ori (sequence partly withheld): f1 bacteriophage origin of replication; arrow indicates direction of (+) strand synthesis
   2392..2461    -  CDS            lacZα (fragment): LacZα fragment of β-galactosidase; lacZ fragment
   2456..2588    -  repeat_region  AAV2 ITR (fragment): inverted terminal repeat of adeno-associated virus serotype 2 inverted
   2649..2897    +  enhancer       CMV enhancer (fragment): human cytomegalovirus immediate early enhancer
   2899..3176    +  promoter       chicken β-actin promoter: No description available
   3177..3312    +  intron         hybrid intron (fragment): hybrid between chicken β-actin (CBA) and minute virus of mice (MMV) introns (Gray et al., 2011)
   3401..3531    +  intron         chimeric intron (fragment): chimera between introns from chicken β-actin and rabbit β-globin
   3529..3591    +  CDS            HBB (fragment): HBB_LEPEU - Experimental evidence at protein level: Swiss-Prot protein existence level 1. Involved in oxygen transport from the lung to the various peripheral tissues. From Lepus europaeus (European hare).
   3597..4313    +  CDS            EGFP: EGFP is a basic (constitutively fluorescent) green fluorescent protein published in 1996, derived from Aequorea victoria. It is reported to be a rapidly-maturing weak dimer with moderate acid sensitivity.
   4317..4341    +  misc_feature   MCS (fragment): pBluescript multiple cloning site
   4341..4929    +  misc_feature   WPRE: woodchuck hepatitis virus posttranscriptional regulatory element
   4972..5093    -  polyA_signal   SV40 poly(A) signal: SV40 polyadenylation signal
   5116..5184    -  CDS            large T antigen (fragment): large T antigen from SV40 (simian virus 40)
   5255..5388    +  repeat_region  AAV2 ITR: inverted terminal repeat of adeno-associated virus serotype 2 inverted
   5382..5438    -  CDS            lacI (fragment): lac repressor; lacI; The lac repressor binds to the lac operator to inhibit transcription in E. coli. This inhibition can be relieved by adding lactose or isopropyl-β-D-thiogalactopyranoside (IPTG).
