>Addgene plasmid #37825 | pAAV-CAG-GFP Sequencing Result | analyzer sequence | sequence record 244684
CTTCCGCTTCCTCGCTCACTGACTCGCTGCGCTCGGTCGTTCGGCTGCGGCGAGCGGTATCAGCTCACTC
AAAGGCGGTAATACGGTTATCCACAGAATCAGGGGATAACGCAGGAAAGAACATGTGAGCAAAAGGCCAG
CAAAAGGCCAGGAACCGTAAAAAGGCCGCGTTGCTGGCGTTTTTCCATAGGCTCCGCCCCCCTGACGAGC
ATCACAAAAATCGACGCTCAAGTCAGAGGTGGCGAAACCCGACAGGACTATAAAGATACCAGGCGTTTCC
CCCTGGAAGCTCCCTCGTGCGCTCTCCTGTTCCGACCCTGCCGCTTACCGGATACCTGTCCGCCTTTCTC
CCTTCGGGAAGCGTGGCGCTTTCTCATAGCTCACGCTGTAGGTATCTCAGTTCGGTGTAGGTCGTTCGCT
CCAAGCTGGGCTGTGTGCACGAACCCCCCGTTCAGCCCGACCGCTGCGCCTTATCCGGTAACTATCGTCT
TGAGTCCAACCCGGTAAGACACGACTTATCGCCACTGGCAGCAGCCACTGGTAACAGGATTAGCAGAGCG
AGGTATGTAGGCGGTGCTACAGAGTTCTTGAAGTGGTGGCCTAACTACGGCTACACTAGAAGAACAGTAT
TTGGTATCTGCGCTCTGCTGAAGCCAGTTACCTTCGGAAAAAGAGTTGGTAGCTCTTGATCCGGCAAACA
AACCACCGCTGGTAGCGGTGGTTTTTTTGTTTGCAAGCAGCAGATTACGCGCAGAAAAAAAGGATCTCAA
GAAGATCCTTTGATCTTTTCTACGGGGTCTGACGCTCAGTGGAACGAAAACTCACGTTAAGGGATTTTGG
TCATGAGATTATCAAAAAGGATCTTCACCTAGATCCTTTTAAATTAAAAATGAAGTTTTAAATCAATCTA
AAGTATATATGAGTAAACTTGGTCTGACAGTTACCAATGCTTAATCAGTGAGGCACCTATCTCAGCGATC
TGTCTATTTCGTTCATCCATAGTTGCCTGACTCCCCGTCGTGTAGATAACTACGATACGGGAGGGCTTAC
CATCTGGCCCCAGTGCTGCAATGATACCGCGAGACCCACGCTCACCGGCTCCAGATTTATCAGCAATAAA
CCAGCCAGCCGGAAGGGCCGAGCGCAGAAGTGGTCCTGCAACTTTATCCGCCTCCATCCAGTCTATTAAT
TGTTGCCGGGAAGCTAGAGTAAGTAGTTCGCCAGTTAATAGTTTGCGCAACGTTGTTGCCATTGCTACAG
GCATCGTGGTGTCACGCTCGTCGTTTGGTATGGCTTCATTCAGCTCCGGTTCCCAACGATCAAGGCGAGT
TACATGATCCCCCATGTTGTGCAAAAAAGCGGTTAGCTCCTTCGGTCCTCCGATCGTTGTCAGAAGTAAG
TTGGCCGCAGTGTTATCACTCATGGTTATGGCAGCACTGCATAATTCTCTTACTGTCATGCCATCCGTAA
GATGCTTTTCTGTGACTGGTGAGTACTCAACCAAGTCATTCTGAGAATAGTGTATGCGGCGACCGAGTTG
CTCTTGCCCGGCGTCAATACGGGATAATACCGCGCCACATAGCAGAACTTTAAAAGTGCTCATCATTGGA
AAACGTTCTTCGGGGCGAAAACTCTCAAGGATCTTACCGCTGTTGAGATCCAGTTCGATGTAACCCACTC
GTGCACCCAACTGATCTTCAGCATCTTTTACTTTCACCAGCGTTTCTGGGTGAGCAAAAACAGGAAGGCA
AAATGCCGCAAAAAAGGGAATAAGGGCGACACGGAAATGTTGAATACTCATACTCTTCCTTTTTCAATAT
TATTGAAGCATTTATCAGGGTTATTGTCTCATGAGCGGATACATATTTGAATGTATTTAGAAAAATAAAC
AAATAGGGGTTCCGCGCACATTTCCCCGAAAAGTGCCACCTAAATTGTAAGCGTTAATATTTTGTTAAAA
TTCGCGTTAAATTTTTGTTAAATCAGCTCATTTTTTAACCAATAGGCCGAAATCGGCAAAATCCCTTATA
AATCAAAAGAATAGACCGAGATAGGGT
[37 nt withheld, positions 2058-2094]
AAAGAACGTGGACTCCAACGTCAAAGG
[49 nt withheld, positions 2122-2170]
T
[91 nt withheld, positions 2172-2262]
G
[124 nt withheld, positions 2264-2387]
CCCATTCGCCATTCAGGCTGCGCAACTGTTGGGAAGGGCGATCGGTGCGGGCCTCTTCGCTATTACGCCA
GCTGCGCGCTCGCTCGCTCACTGAGGCCGCCCGGGCAAAGCCCGGGCGTCGGGCGACCTTTGGTCGCCCG
GCCTCAGTGAGCGAGCGAGCGCGCAGAGAGGGAGTGGCCAACTCCATCACTAGGGGTTCCTTGTAGTTAA
TGATTAACCCGCCATGCTACTTATCTACGTAGCCATGCTCTAGGAAGAGTACCATTGACGTCAATAATGA
CGTATGTTCCCATAGTAACGCCAATAGGGACTTTCCATTGACGTCAATGGGTGGAGTATTTACGGTAAAC
TGCCCACTTGGCAGTACATCAAGTGTATCATATGCCAAGTACGCCCCCTATTGACGTCAATGACGGTAAA
TGGCCCGCCTGGCATTATGCCCAGTACATGACCTTATGGGACTTTCCTACTTGGCAGTACATCTACGTAT
TAGTCATCGCTATTACCATGGTCGAGGTGAGCCCCACGTTCTGCTTCACTCTCCCCATCTCCCCCCCCTC
CCCACCCCCAATTTTGTATTTATTTATTTTTTAATTATTTTGTGCAGCGATGGGGGCGGGGGGGGGGGGG
GGGCGCGCGCCRGGSGGGGSGGGGSGGGGSGRGGGGSGGGGCGGGGCGAGGCGGAGAGGTGCGGCGGCAG
CCAATCAGAGCGGCGCGCTCCGAAAGTTTCCTTTTATGGCGAGGCGGCGGCGGCGGCGGCCCTATAAAAA
GCGAAGCGCGCGGCGGGCGGGAGTCGCTGCGCGCTGCCTTCGCCCCGTGCCCCGCTCCGCCGCCGCCTCG
CGCCGCCCGCCCCGGCTCTGACTGACCGCGTTACTCCCACAGGTGAGCGGGCGGGACGGCCCTTCTCCTC
CGGGCTGTAATTAGCGCTTGGTTTAATGACGGCTTGTTTCTTTTCTGTGGCTGCGTGAAAGCCTTGAGGG
GCTCCGGGAGGGCCCTTTGTGCGGGGGGAGCGGCTCGGGGCTGTCCGCGGGGGGACGGCTGCCTTCGGGG
GGGACGGGGCAGGGCGGGGTTCGGCTTCTGGCGTGTGACCGGCGGCTCTAGAGCCTCTGCTAACCATGTT
CATGCCTTCTTCTTTTTCCTACAGCTCCTGGGCAACGTGCTGGTTATTGTGCTGTCTCATCATTTTGGCA
AAGAATTGGATCCGCCACCATGGTGAGCAAGGGCGAGGAGCTGTTCACCGGGGTGGTGCCCATCCTGGTC
GAGCTGGACGGCGACGTAAACGGCCACAAGTTCAGCGTGTCCGGCGAGGGCGAGGGCGATGCCACCTACG
GCAAGCTGACCCTGAAGTTCATTTGCACCACCGGCAAGCTGCCCGTGCCCTGGCCCACCCTCGTGACCAC
CCTGACCTACGGCGTGCAGTGCTTCAGCCGCTACCCCGACCACATGAAGCAGCACGACTTCTTCAAGTCC
GCCATGCCCGAAGGCTACGTCCAGGAGCGCACCATCTTCTTCAAGGACGACGGCAACTACAAGACCCGCG
CCGAGGTGAAGTTCGAGGGCGACACCCTGGTGAACCGCATCGAGCTGAAGGGCATCGACTTCAAGGAGGA
CGGCAACATCCTGGGGCACAAGCTGGAGTACAACTACAACAGCCACAACGTCTATATCATGGCCGACAAG
CAGAAGAACGGCATCAAGGTGAACTTCAAGATCCGCCACAACATCGAGGACGGCAGCGTGCAGCTCGCCG
ACCACTACCAGCAGAACACCCCCATCGGCGACGGCCCCGTGCTGCTGCCCGACAACCACTACCTGAGCAC
CCAGTCCGCCCTGAGCAAAGACCCCAACGAGAAGCGCGATCACATGGTCCTGCTGGAGTTCGTGACCGCC
GCCGGGATCACTCTCGGCATGGACGAGCTGTACAAGTAAGAATTCGATATCAAGCTTATCGATAATCAAC
CTCTGGATTACAAAATTTGTGAAAGATTGACTGGTATTCTTAACTATGTTGCTCCTTTTACGCTATGTGG
ATACGCTGCTTTAATGCCTTTGTATCATGCTATTGCTTCCCGTATGGCTTTCATTTTCTCCTCCTTGTAT
AAATCCTGGTTGCTGTCTCTTTATGAGGAGTTGTGGCCCGTTGTCAGGCAACGTGGCGTGGTGTGCACTG
TGTTTGCTGACGCAACCCCCACTGGTTGGGGCATTGCCACCACCTGTCAGCTCCTTTCCGGGACTTTCGC
TTTCCCCCTCCCTATTGCCACGGCGGAACTCATCGCCGCCTGCCTTGCCCGCTGCTGGACAGGGGCTCGG
CTGTTGGGCACTGACAATTCCGTGGTGTTGTCGGGGAAATCATCGTCCTTTCCTTGGCTGCTCGCCTGTG
TTGCCACCTGGATTCTGCGCGGGACGTCCTTCTGCTACGTCCCTTCGGCCCTCAATCCAGCGGACCTTCC
TTCCCGCGGCCTGCTGCCGGCTCTGCGGCCTCTTCCGCGTCTTCGCCTTCGCCCTCAGACGAGTCGGATC
TCCCTTTGGGCCGCCTCCCCGCATCGATACCGTCGACCCGGGCGGCCGCTTCGAGCAGACATGATAAGAT
ACATTGATGAGTTTGGACAAACCACAACTAGAATGCAGTGAAAAAAATGCTTTATTTGTGAAATTTGTGA
TGCTATTGCTTTATTTGTAACCATTATAAGCTGCAATAAACAAGTTAACAACAACAATTGCATTCATTTT
ATGTTTCAGGTTCAGGGGGAGATGTGGGAGGTTTTTTAAAGCAAGTAAAACCTCTACAAATGTGGTAAAA
TCGATAAGGATCTTCCTAGAGCATGGCTACGTAGATAAGTAGCATGGCGGGTTAATCATTAACTACAAGG
AACCCCTAGTGATGGAGTTGGCCACTCCCTCTCTGCGCGCTCGCTCGCTCACTGAGGCCGGGCGACCAAA
GGTCGCCCGACGCCCGGGCTTTGCCCGGGCGGCCTCAGTGAGCGAGCGAGCGCGCAGCTGCATTAATGAA
TCGGCCAACGCGCGGGGAGAGGCGGTTTGCGTATTGGGCGCT
Features (pLannotate 1.2.2; 18 found; start..end, strand, type, name):
    182..770     -  rep_origin     ori: high-copy-number ColE1/pMB1/pBR322/pUC origin of replication
    941..1801    -  CDS            AmpR: β-lactamase; bla; confers resistance to ampicillin, carbenicillin, and related antibiotics
   1802..1906    -  promoter       AmpR promoter: bla
   1959..2387    -  rep_origin     f1 ori (sequence partly withheld): f1 bacteriophage origin of replication; arrow indicates direction of (+) strand synthesis
   2392..2461    -  CDS            lacZα (fragment): LacZα fragment of β-galactosidase; lacZ fragment
   2456..2588    -  repeat_region  AAV2 ITR (fragment): inverted terminal repeat of adeno-associated virus serotype 2 inverted
   2649..2897    +  enhancer       CMV enhancer (fragment): human cytomegalovirus immediate early enhancer
   2899..3176    +  promoter       chicken β-actin promoter: No description available
   3177..3312    +  intron         hybrid intron (fragment): hybrid between chicken β-actin (CBA) and minute virus of mice (MMV) introns (Gray et al., 2011)
   3401..3531    +  intron         chimeric intron (fragment): chimera between introns from chicken β-actin and rabbit β-globin
   3529..3591    +  CDS            HBB (fragment): HBB_LEPEU - Experimental evidence at protein level: Swiss-Prot protein existence level 1. Involved in oxygen transport from the lung to the various peripheral tissues. From Lepus europaeus (European hare).
   3597..4313    +  CDS            EGFP: EGFP is a basic (constitutively fluorescent) green fluorescent protein published in 1996, derived from Aequorea victoria. It is reported to be a rapidly-maturing weak dimer with moderate acid sensitivity.
   4317..4341    +  misc_feature   MCS (fragment): pBluescript multiple cloning site
   4341..4929    +  misc_feature   WPRE: woodchuck hepatitis virus posttranscriptional regulatory element
   4972..5093    -  polyA_signal   SV40 poly(A) signal: SV40 polyadenylation signal
   5116..5184    -  CDS            large T antigen (fragment): large T antigen from SV40 (simian virus 40)
   5255..5388    +  repeat_region  AAV2 ITR: inverted terminal repeat of adeno-associated virus serotype 2 inverted
   5382..5438    -  CDS            lacI (fragment): lac repressor; lacI; The lac repressor binds to the lac operator to inhibit transcription in E. coli. This inhibition can be relieved by adding lactose or isopropyl-β-D-thiogalactopyranoside (IPTG).
