>Addgene plasmid #37825 | pAAV-CAG-GFP Sequencing Result | analyzer sequence | sequence record 324029
CTTCCGCTTCCTCGCTCACTGACTCGCTGCGCTCGGTCGTTCGGCTGCGGCGAGCGGTATCAGCTCACTC
AAAGGCGGTAATACGGTTATCCACAGAATCAGGGGATAACGCAGGAAAGAACATGTGAGCAAAAGGCCAG
CAAAAGGCCAGGAACCGTAAAAAGGCCGCGTTGCTGGCGTTTTTCCATAGGCTCCGCCCCCCTGACGAGC
ATCACAAAAATCGACGCTCAAGTCAGAGGTGGCGAAACCCGACAGGACTATAAAGATACCAGGCGTTTCC
CCCTGGAAGCTCCCTCGTGCGCTCTCCTGTTCCGACCCTGCCGCTTACCGGATACCTGTCCGCCTTTCTC
CCTTCGGGAAGCGTGGCGCTTTCTCATAGCTCACGCTGTAGGTATCTCAGTTCGGTGTAGGTCGTTCGCT
CCAAGCTGGGCTGTGTGCACGAACCCCCCGTTCAGCCCGACCGCTGCGCCTTATCCGGTAACTATCGTCT
TGAGTCCAACCCGGTAAGACACGACTTATCGCCACTGGCAGCAGCCACTGGTAACAGGATTAGCAGAGCG
AGGTATGTAGGCGGTGCTACAGAGTTCTTGAAGTGGTGGCCTAACTACGGCTACACTAGAAGAACAGTAT
TTGGTATCTGCGCTCTGCTGAAGCCAGTTACCTTCGGAAAAAGAGTTGGTAGCTCTTGATCCGGCAAACA
AACCACCGCTGGTAGCGGTGGTTTTTTTGTTTGCAAGCAGCAGATTACGCGCAGAAAAAAAGGATCTCAA
GAAGATCCTTTGATCTTTTCTACGGGGTCTGACGCTCAGTGGAACGAAAACTCACGTTAAGGGATTTTGG
TCATGAGATTATCAAAAAGGATCTTCACCTAGATCCTTTTAAATTAAAAATGAAGTTTTAAATCAATCTA
AAGTATATATGAGTAAACTTGGTCTGACAGTTACCAATGCTTAATCAGTGAGGCACCTATCTCAGCGATC
TGTCTATTTCGTTCATCCATAGTTGCCTGACTCCCCGTCGTGTAGATAACTACGATACGGGAGGGCTTAC
CATCTGGCCCCAGTGCTGCAATGATACCGCGAGACCCACGCTCACCGGCTCCAGATTTATCAGCAATAAA
CCAGCCAGCCGGAAGGGCCGAGCGCAGAAGTGGTCCTGCAACTTTATCCGCCTCCATCCAGTCTATTAAT
TGTTGCCGGGAAGCTAGAGTAAGTAGTTCGCCAGTTAATAGTTTGCGCAACGTTGTTGCCATTGCTACAG
GCATCGTGGTGTCACGCTCGTCGTTTGGTATGGCTTCATTCAGCTCCGGTTCCCAACGATCAAGGCGAGT
TACATGATCCCCCATGTTGTGCAAAAAAGCGGTTAGCTCCTTCGGTCCTCCGATCGTTGTCAGAAGTAAG
TTGGCCGCAGTGTTATCACTCATGGTTATGGCAGCACTGCATAATTCTCTTACTGTCATGCCATCCGTAA
GATGCTTTTCTGTGACTGGTGAGTACTCAACCAAGTCATTCTGAGAATAGTGTATGCGGCGACCGAGTTG
CTCTTGCCCGGCGTCAATACGGGATAATACCGCGCCACATAGCAGAACTTTAAAAGTGCTCATCATTGGA
AAACGTTCTTCGGGGCGAAAACTCTCAAGGATCTTACCGCTGTTGAGATCCAGTTCGATGTAACCCACTC
GTGCACCCAACTGATCTTCAGCATCTTTTACTTTCACCAGCGTTTCTGGGTGAGCAAAAACAGGAAGGCA
AAATGCCGCAAAAAAGGGAATAAGGGCGACACGGAAATGTTGAATACTCATACTCTTCCTTTTTCAATAT
TATTGAAGCATTTATCAGGGTTATTGTCTCATGAGCGGATACATATTTGAATGTATTTAGAAAAATAAAC
AAATAGGGGTTCCGCGCACATTTCCCCGAAAAGTGCCACCTAAATTGTAAGCGTTAATATTTTGTTAAAA
TTCGCGTTAAATTTTTGTTAAATCAGCTCATTTTTTAACCAATAGGCCGAAATCGGCAAAATCCCTTATA
AATCAAAAGAATAGACCGAGATAGGGT
[37 nt withheld, positions 2058-2094]
AAAGAACGTGGACTCCAACGTCAAAGG
[49 nt withheld, positions 2122-2170]
T
[91 nt withheld, positions 2172-2262]
G
[124 nt withheld, positions 2264-2387]
CCCATTCGCCATTCAGGCTGCGCAACTGTTGGGAAGGGCGATCGGTGCGGGCCTCTTCGCTATTACGCCA
GCTGCGCGCTCGCTCGCTCACTGAGGCCGCCCGGGCAAAGCCCGGGCGTCGGGCGACCTTTGGTCGCCCG
GCCTCAGTGAGCGAGCGAGCGCGCAGAGAGGGAGTGGCCAACTCCATCACTAGGGGTTCCTTGTAGTTAA
TGATTAACCCGCCATGCTACTTATCTACGTAGCCATGCTCTAGGAAGAGTACCATTGACGTCAATAATGA
CGTATGTTCCCATAGTAACGCCAATAGGGACTTTCCATTGACGTCAATGGGTGGAGTATTTACGGTAAAC
TGCCCACTTGGCAGTACATCAAGTGTATCATATGCCAAGTACGCCCCCTATTGACGTCAATGACGGTAAA
TGGCCCGCCTGGCATTATGCCCAGTACATGACCTTATGGGACTTTCCTACTTGGCAGTACATCTACGTAT
TAGTCATCGCTATTACCATGGTCGAGGTGAGCCCCACGTTCTGCTTCACTCTCCCCATCTCCCCCCCCTC
CCCACCCCCAATTTTGTATTTATTTATTTTTTAATTATTTTGTGCAGCGATGGGGGCGGGGGGGGGGGGG
GGGSGCGCGCCGGGGGGGGGGGGGGGGGGGGGGGGGGGGGGSGGGGSGRGGCGGAGAGGTGCGGCGGCAG
CCAATCAGAGCGGCGCGCTCCGAAAGTTTCCTTTTATGGCGAGGCGGCGGCGGCGGCGGCCCTATAAAAA
GCGAAGCGCGCGGCGGGCGGGAGTCGCTGCGCGCTGCCTTCGCCCCGTGCCCCGCTCCGCCGCCGCCTCG
CGCCGCCCGCCCCGGCTCTGACTGACCGCGTTACTCCCACAGGTGAGCGGGCGGGACGGCCCTTCTCCTC
CGGGCTGTAATTAGCGCTTGGTTTAATGACGGCTTGTTTCTTTTCTGTGGCTGCGTGAAAGCCTTGAGGG
GCTCCGGGAGGGCCCTTTGTGCGGGGGGAGCGGCTCGGGGCTGTCCGCGGGGGGACGGCTGCCTTCGGGG
GGGACGGGGCAGGGCGGGGTTCGGCTTCTGGCGTGTGACCGGCGGCTCTAGAGCCTCTGCTAACCATGTT
CATGCCTTCTTCTTTTTCCTACAGCTCCTGGGCAACGTGCTGGTTATTGTGCTGTCTCATCATTTTGGCA
AAGAATTGGATCCGCCACCATGGTGAGCAAGGGCGAGGAGCTGTTCACCGGGGTGGTGCCCATCCTGGTC
GAGCTGGACGGCGACGTAAACGGCCACAAGTTCAGCGTGTCCGGCGAGGGCGAGGGCGATGCCACCTACG
GCAAGCTGACCCTGAAGTTCATTTGCACCACCGGCAAGCTGCCCGTGCCCTGGCCCACCCTCGTGACCAC
CCTGACCTACGGCGTGCAGTGCTTCAGCCGCTACCCCGACCACATGAAGCAGCACGACTTCTTCAAGTCC
GCCATGCCCGAAGGCTACGTCCAGGAGCGCACCATCTTCTTCAAGGACGACGGCAACTACAAGACCCGCG
CCGAGGTGAAGTTCGAGGGCGACACCCTGGTGAACCGCATCGAGCTGAAGGGCATCGACTTCAAGGAGGA
CGGCAACATCCTGGGGCACAAGCTGGAGTACAACTACAACAGCCACAACGTCTATATCATGGCCGACAAG
CAGAAGAACGGCATCAAGGTGAACTTCAAGATCCGCCACAACATCGAGGACGGCAGCGTGCAGCTCGCCG
ACCACTACCAGCAGAACACCCCCATCGGCGACGGCCCCGTGCTGCTGCCCGACAACCACTACCTGAGCAC
CCAGTCCGCCCTGAGCAAAGACCCCAACGAGAAGCGCGATCACATGGTCCTGCTGGAGTTCGTGACCGCC
GCCGGGATCACTCTCGGCATGGACGAGCTGTACAAGTAAGAATTCGATATCAAGCTTATCGATAATCAAC
CTCTGGATTACAAAATTTGTGAAAGATTGACTGGTATTCTTAACTATGTTGCTCCTTTTACGCTATGTGG
ATACGCTGCTTTAATGCCTTTGTATCATGCTATTGCTTCCCGTATGGCTTTCATTTTCTCCTCCTTGTAT
AAATCCTGGTTGCTGTCTCTTTATGAGGAGTTGTGGCCCGTTGTCAGGCAACGTGGCGTGGTGTGCACTG
TGTTTGCTGACGCAACCCCCACTGGTTGGGGCATTGCCACCACCTGTCAGCTCCTTTCCGGGACTTTCGC
TTTCCCCCTCCCTATTGCCACGGCGGAACTCATCGCCGCCTGCCTTGCCCGCTGCTGGACAGGGGCTCGG
CTGTTGGGCACTGACAATTCCGTGGTGTTGTCGGGGAAATCATCGTCCTTTCCTTGGCTGCTCGCCTGTG
TTGCCACCTGGATTCTGCGCGGGACGTCCTTCTGCTACGTCCCTTCGGCCCTCAATCCAGCGGACCTTCC
TTCCCGCGGCCTGCTGCCGGCTCTGCGGCCTCTTCCGCGTCTTCGCCTTCGCCCTCAGACGAGTCGGATC
TCCCTTTGGGCCGCCTCCCCGCATCGATACCGTCGACCCGGGCGGCCGCTTCGAGCAGACATGATAAGAT
ACATTGATGAGTTTGGACAAACCACAACTAGAATGCAGTGAAAAAAATGCTTTATTTGTGAAATTTGTGA
TGCTATTGCTTTATTTGTAACCATTATAAGCTGCAATAAACAAGTTAACAACAACAATTGCATTCATTTT
ATGTTTCAGGTTCAGGGGGAGATGTGGGAGGTTTTTTAAAGCAAGTAAAACCTCTACAAATGTGGTAAAA
TCGATAAGGATCTTCCTAGAGCATGGCTACGTAGATAAGTAGCATGGCGGGTTAATCATTAACTACAAGG
AACCCCTAGTGATGGAGTTGGCCACTCCCTCTCTGCGCGCTCGCTCGCTCACTGAGGCCGGGCGACCAAA
GGTCGCCCGACGCCCGGGCTTTGCCCGGGCGGCCTCAGTGAGCGAGCGAGCGCGCAGCTGCATTAATGAA
TCGGCCAACGCGCGGGGAGAGGCGGTTTGCGTATTGGGCGCT
Features (pLannotate 1.2.2; 18 found; start..end, strand, type, name):
    182..770     -  rep_origin     ori: high-copy-number ColE1/pMB1/pBR322/pUC origin of replication
    941..1801    -  CDS            AmpR: β-lactamase; bla; confers resistance to ampicillin, carbenicillin, and related antibiotics
   1802..1906    -  promoter       AmpR promoter: bla
   1959..2387    -  rep_origin     f1 ori (sequence partly withheld): f1 bacteriophage origin of replication; arrow indicates direction of (+) strand synthesis
   2392..2461    -  CDS            lacZα (fragment): LacZα fragment of β-galactosidase; lacZ fragment
   2456..2588    -  repeat_region  AAV2 ITR (fragment): inverted terminal repeat of adeno-associated virus serotype 2 inverted
   2649..2897    +  enhancer       CMV enhancer (fragment): human cytomegalovirus immediate early enhancer
   2899..3176    +  promoter       chicken β-actin promoter: No description available
   3177..3312    +  intron         hybrid intron (fragment): hybrid between chicken β-actin (CBA) and minute virus of mice (MMV) introns (Gray et al., 2011)
   3401..3531    +  intron         chimeric intron (fragment): chimera between introns from chicken β-actin and rabbit β-globin
   3529..3591    +  CDS            HBB (fragment): HBB_LEPEU - Experimental evidence at protein level: Swiss-Prot protein existence level 1. Involved in oxygen transport from the lung to the various peripheral tissues. From Lepus europaeus (European hare).
   3597..4313    +  CDS            EGFP: EGFP is a basic (constitutively fluorescent) green fluorescent protein published in 1996, derived from Aequorea victoria. It is reported to be a rapidly-maturing weak dimer with moderate acid sensitivity.
   4317..4341    +  misc_feature   MCS (fragment): pBluescript multiple cloning site
   4341..4929    +  misc_feature   WPRE: woodchuck hepatitis virus posttranscriptional regulatory element
   4972..5093    -  polyA_signal   SV40 poly(A) signal: SV40 polyadenylation signal
   5116..5184    -  CDS            large T antigen (fragment): large T antigen from SV40 (simian virus 40)
   5255..5388    +  repeat_region  AAV2 ITR: inverted terminal repeat of adeno-associated virus serotype 2 inverted
   5382..5438    -  CDS            lacI (fragment): lac repressor; lacI; The lac repressor binds to the lac operator to inhibit transcription in E. coli. This inhibition can be relieved by adding lactose or isopropyl-β-D-thiogalactopyranoside (IPTG).
