>Addgene plasmid #37825 | pAAV-CAG-GFP Sequencing Result | analyzer sequence | sequence record 402523
CTTCCGCTTCCTCGCTCACTGACTCGCTGCGCTCGGTCGTTCGGCTGCGGCGAGCGGTATCAGCTCACTC
AAAGGCGGTAATACGGTTATCCACAGAATCAGGGGATAACGCAGGAAAGAACATGTGAGCAAAAGGCCAG
CAAAAGGCCAGGAACCGTAAAAAGGCCGCGTTGCTGGCGTTTTTCCATAGGCTCCGCCCCCCTGACGAGC
ATCACAAAAATCGACGCTCAAGTCAGAGGTGGCGAAACCCGACAGGACTATAAAGATACCAGGCGTTTCC
CCCTGGAAGCTCCCTCGTGCGCTCTCCTGTTCCGACCCTGCCGCTTACCGGATACCTGTCCGCCTTTCTC
CCTTCGGGAAGCGTGGCGCTTTCTCATAGCTCACGCTGTAGGTATCTCAGTTCGGTGTAGGTCGTTCGCT
CCAAGCTGGGCTGTGTGCACGAACCCCCCGTTCAGCCCGACCGCTGCGCCTTATCCGGTAACTATCGTCT
TGAGTCCAACCCGGTAAGACACGACTTATCGCCACTGGCAGCAGCCACTGGTAACAGGATTAGCAGAGCG
AGGTATGTAGGCGGTGCTACAGAGTTCTTGAAGTGGTGGCCTAACTACGGCTACACTAGAAGAACAGTAT
TTGGTATCTGCGCTCTGCTGAAGCCAGTTACCTTCGGAAAAAGAGTTGGTAGCTCTTGATCCGGCAAACA
AACCACCGCTGGTAGCGGTGGTTTTTTTGTTTGCAAGCAGCAGATTACGCGCAGAAAAAAAGGATCTCAA
GAAGATCCTTTGATCTTTTCTACGGGGTCTGACGCTCAGTGGAACGAAAACTCACGTTAAGGGATTTTGG
TCATGAGATTATCAAAAAGGATCTTCACCTAGATCCTTTTAAATTAAAAATGAAGTTTTAAATCAATCTA
AAGTATATATGAGTAAACTTGGTCTGACAGTTACCAATGCTTAATCAGTGAGGCACCTATCTCAGCGATC
TGTCTATTTCGTTCATCCATAGTTGCCTGACTCCCCGTCGTGTAGATAACTACGATACGGGAGGGCTTAC
CATCTGGCCCCAGTGCTGCAATGATACCGCGAGACCCACGCTCACCGGCTCCAGATTTATCAGCAATAAA
CCAGCCAGCCGGAAGGGCCGAGCGCAGAAGTGGTCCTGCAACTTTATCCGCCTCCATCCAGTCTATTAAT
TGTTGCCGGGAAGCTAGAGTAAGTAGTTCGCCAGTTAATAGTTTGCGCAACGTTGTTGCCATTGCTACAG
GCATCGTGGTGTCACGCTCGTCGTTTGGTATGGCTTCATTCAGCTCCGGTTCCCAACGATCAAGGCGAGT
TACATGATCCCCCATGTTGTGCAAAAAAGCGGTTAGCTCCTTCGGTCCTCCGATCGTTGTCAGAAGTAAG
TTGGCCGCAGTGTTATCACTCATGGTTATGGCAGCACTGCATAATTCTCTTACTGTCATGCCATCCGTAA
GATGCTTTTCTGTGACTGGTGAGTACTCAACCAAGTCATTCTGAGAATAGTGTATGCGGCGACCGAGTTG
CTCTTGCCCGGCGTCAATACGGGATAATACCGCGCCACATAGCAGAACTTTAAAAGTGCTCATCATTGGA
AAACGTTCTTCGGGGCGAAAACTCTCAAGGATCTTACCGCTGTTGAGATCCAGTTCGATGTAACCCACTC
GTGCACCCAACTGATCTTCAGCATCTTTTACTTTCACCAGCGTTTCTGGGTGAGCAAAAACAGGAAGGCA
AAATGCCGCAAAAAAGGGAATAAGGGCGACACGGAAATGTTGAATACTCATACTCTTCCTTTTTCAATAT
TATTGAAGCATTTATCAGGGTTATTGTCTCATGAGCGGATACATATTTGAATGTATTTAGAAAAATAAAC
AAATAGGGGTTCCGCGCACATTTCCCCGAAAAGTGCCACCTAAATTGTAAGCGTTAATATTTTGTTAAAA
TTCGCGTTAAATTTTTGTTAAATCAGCTCATTTTTTAACCAATAGGCCGAAATCGGCAAAATCCCTTATA
AATCAAAAGAATAGACCGAGATAGGGT
[37 nt withheld, positions 2058-2094]
AAAGAACGTGGACTCCAACGTCAAAGG
[49 nt withheld, positions 2122-2170]
T
[91 nt withheld, positions 2172-2262]
G
[124 nt withheld, positions 2264-2387]
CCCATTCGCCATTCAGGCTGCGCAACTGTTGGGAAGGGCGATCGGTGCGGGCCTCTTCGCTATTACGCCA
GCTGCGCGCTCGCTCGCTCACTGAGGCCGCCCGGGCAAAGCCCGGGCGTCGGGCGACCTTTGGTCGCCCG
GCCTCAGTGAGCGAGCGAGCGCGCAGAGAGGGAGTGGCCAACTCCATCACTAGGGGTTCCTTGTAGTTAA
TGATTAACCCGCCATGCTACTTATCTACGTAGCCATGCTCTAGGAAGAGTACCATTGACGTCAATAATGA
CGTATGTTCCCATAGTAACGCCAATAGGGACTTTCCATTGACGTCAATGGGTGGAGTATTTACGGTAAAC
TGCCCACTTGGCAGTACATCAAGTGTATCATATGCCAAGTACGCCCCCTATTGACGTCAATGACGGTAAA
TGGCCCGCCTGGCATTATGCCCAGTACATGACCTTATGGGACTTTCCTACTTGGCAGTACATCTACGTAT
TAGTCATCGCTATTACCATGGTCGAGGTGAGCCCCACGTTCTGCTTCACTCTCCCCATCTCCCCCCCCTC
CCCACCCCCAATTTTGTATTTATTTATTTTTTAATTATTTTGTGCAGCGATGGGGGCGGGGGGGGGGGGG
GGGSGCGCGCCGGGGGGGGGGGGGGGGGGGGGGGGGGGGGGSGGGGSGRGGSGGRGRGGKGCGGCGGCAG
CCAATCAGAGCGGCGCGCTCCGAAAGTTTCCTTTTATGGCGAGGCGGCGGCGGCGGCGGCCCTATAAAAA
GCGAAGCGCGCGGCGGGCGGGAGTCGCTGCGCGCTGCCTTCGCCCCGTGCCCCGCTCCGCCGCCGCCTCG
CGCCGCCCGCCCCGGCTCTGACTGACCGCGTTACTCCCACAGGTGAGCGGGCGGGACGGCCCTTCTCCTC
CGGGCTGTAATTAGCGCTTGGTTTAATGACGGCTTGTTTCTTTTCTGTGGCTGCGTGAAAGCCTTGAGGG
GCTCCGGGAGGGCCCTTTGTGCGGGGGGAGCGGCTCGGGGCTGTCCGCGGGGGGACGGCTGCCTTCGGGG
GGGACGGGGCAGGGCGGGGTTCGGCTTCTGGCGTGTGACCGGCGGCTCTAGAGCCTCTGCTAACCATGTT
CATGCCTTCTTCTTTTTCCTACAGCTCCTGGGCAACGTGCTGGTTATTGTGCTGTCTCATCATTTTGGCA
AAGAATTGGATCCGCCACCATGGTGAGCAAGGGCGAGGAGCTGTTCACCGGGGTGGTGCCCATCCTGGTC
GAGCTGGACGGCGACGTAAACGGCCACAAGTTCAGCGTGTCCGGCGAGGGCGAGGGCGATGCCACCTACG
GCAAGCTGACCCTGAAGTTCATTTGCACCACCGGCAAGCTGCCCGTGCCCTGGCCCACCCTCGTGACCAC
CCTGACCTACGGCGTGCAGTGCTTCAGCCGCTACCCCGACCACATGAAGCAGCACGACTTCTTCAAGTCC
GCCATGCCCGAAGGCTACGTCCAGGAGCGCACCATCTTCTTCAAGGACGACGGCAACTACAAGACCCGCG
CCGAGGTGAAGTTCGAGGGCGACACCCTGGTGAACCGCATCGAGCTGAAGGGCATCGACTTCAAGGAGGA
CGGCAACATCCTGGGGCACAAGCTGGAGTACAACTACAACAGCCACAACGTCTATATCATGGCCGACAAG
CAGAAGAACGGCATCAAGGTGAACTTCAAGATCCGCCACAACATCGAGGACGGCAGCGTGCAGCTCGCCG
ACCACTACCAGCAGAACACCCCCATCGGCGACGGCCCCGTGCTGCTGCCCGACAACCACTACCTGAGCAC
CCAGTCCGCCCTGAGCAAAGACCCCAACGAGAAGCGCGATCACATGGTCCTGCTGGAGTTCGTGACCGCC
GCCGGGATCACTCTCGGCATGGACGAGCTGTACAAGTAAGAATTCGATATCAAGCTTATCGATAATCAAC
CTCTGGATTACAAAATTTGTGAAAGATTGACTGGTATTCTTAACTATGTTGCTCCTTTTACGCTATGTGG
ATACGCTGCTTTAATGCCTTTGTATCATGCTATTGCTTCCCGTATGGCTTTCATTTTCTCCTCCTTGTAT
AAATCCTGGTTGCTGTCTCTTTATGAGGAGTTGTGGCCCGTTGTCAGGCAACGTGGCGTGGTGTGCACTG
TGTTTGCTGACGCAACCCCCACTGGTTGGGGCATTGCCACCACCTGTCAGCTCCTTTCCGGGACTTTCGC
TTTCCCCCTCCCTATTGCCACGGCGGAACTCATCGCCGCCTGCCTTGCCCGCTGCTGGACAGGGGCTCGG
CTGTTGGGCACTGACAATTCCGTGGTGTTGTCGGGGAAATCATCGTCCTTTCCTTGGCTGCTCGCCTGTG
TTGCCACCTGGATTCTGCGCGGGACGTCCTTCTGCTACGTCCCTTCGGCCCTCAATCCAGCGGACCTTCC
TTCCCGCGGCCTGCTGCCGGCTCTGCGGCCTCTTCCGCGTCTTCGCCTTCGCCCTCAGACGAGTCGGATC
TCCCTTTGGGCCGCCTCCCCGCATCGATACCGTCGACCCGGGCGGCCGCTTCGAGCAGACATGATAAGAT
ACATTGATGAGTTTGGACAAACCACAACTAGAATGCAGTGAAAAAAATGCTTTATTTGTGAAATTTGTGA
TGCTATTGCTTTATTTGTAACCATTATAAGCTGCAATAAACAAGTTAACAACAACAATTGCATTCATTTT
ATGTTTCAGGTTCAGGGGGAGATGTGGGAGGTTTTTTAAAGCAAGTAAAACCTCTACAAATGTGGTAAAA
TCGATAAGGATCTTCCTAGAGCATGGCTACGTAGATAAGTAGCATGGCGGGTTAATCATTAACTACAAGG
AACCCCTAGTGATGGAGTTGGCCACTCCCTCTCTGCGCGCTCGCTCGCTCACTGAGGCCGGGCGACCAAA
GGTCGCCCGACGCCCGGGCTTTGCCCGGGCGGCCTCAGTGAGCGAGCGAGCGCGCAGCTGCATTAATGAA
TCGGCCAACGCGCGGGGAGAGGCGGTTTGCGTATTGGGCGCT
Features (pLannotate 1.2.2; 17 found; start..end, strand, type, name):
    182..770     -  rep_origin     ori: high-copy-number ColE1/pMB1/pBR322/pUC origin of replication
    941..1801    -  CDS            AmpR: β-lactamase; bla; confers resistance to ampicillin, carbenicillin, and related antibiotics
   1802..1906    -  promoter       AmpR promoter: bla
   1959..2387    -  rep_origin     f1 ori (sequence partly withheld): f1 bacteriophage origin of replication; arrow indicates direction of (+) strand synthesis
   2392..2461    -  CDS            lacZα (fragment): LacZα fragment of β-galactosidase; lacZ fragment
   2456..2588    -  repeat_region  AAV2 ITR (fragment): inverted terminal repeat of adeno-associated virus serotype 2 inverted
   2649..2897    +  enhancer       CMV enhancer (fragment): human cytomegalovirus immediate early enhancer
   3177..3312    +  intron         hybrid intron (fragment): hybrid between chicken β-actin (CBA) and minute virus of mice (MMV) introns (Gray et al., 2011)
   3401..3531    +  intron         chimeric intron (fragment): chimera between introns from chicken β-actin and rabbit β-globin
   3529..3591    +  CDS            HBB (fragment): HBB_LEPEU - Experimental evidence at protein level: Swiss-Prot protein existence level 1. Involved in oxygen transport from the lung to the various peripheral tissues. From Lepus europaeus (European hare).
   3597..4313    +  CDS            EGFP: EGFP is a basic (constitutively fluorescent) green fluorescent protein published in 1996, derived from Aequorea victoria. It is reported to be a rapidly-maturing weak dimer with moderate acid sensitivity.
   4317..4341    +  misc_feature   MCS (fragment): pBluescript multiple cloning site
   4341..4929    +  misc_feature   WPRE: woodchuck hepatitis virus posttranscriptional regulatory element
   4972..5093    -  polyA_signal   SV40 poly(A) signal: SV40 polyadenylation signal
   5116..5184    -  CDS            large T antigen (fragment): large T antigen from SV40 (simian virus 40)
   5255..5388    +  repeat_region  AAV2 ITR: inverted terminal repeat of adeno-associated virus serotype 2 inverted
   5382..5438    -  CDS            lacI (fragment): lac repressor; lacI; The lac repressor binds to the lac operator to inhibit transcription in E. coli. This inhibition can be relieved by adding lactose or isopropyl-β-D-thiogalactopyranoside (IPTG).
