[The description below was written by a language model from this plasmid's Addgene catalogue record and pLannotate feature annotations shown in this document.]
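Description:
pAAV-CAG-GFP is an adeno-associated virus transfer plasmid for constitutive expression of green fluorescent protein in mammalian cells, either by direct transfection or after packaging into recombinant AAV. The full sequence is 5,439 nt, consistent with the listed 4,722 bp backbone plus a 720 bp insert. In bacteria it is maintained by a ColE1/pUC-type origin and selected with ampicillin through the β-lactamase gene and its native promoter; an f1 phage origin is also present. The annotation describes the origin as a high-copy type, whereas the catalogue lists the plasmid as low copy. The record recommends recombination-deficient E. coli strains, which fits the tendency of ITR-containing plasmids to rearrange.

The expression cassette sits between two AAV2 inverted terminal repeats, one of them annotated as a fragment; the ITRs are the cis elements needed for replication and encapsidation of the vector genome when rep, cap and helper functions are supplied in trans. Within them, the CAG promoter is annotated as its usual components: a CMV immediate-early enhancer fragment, the chicken β-actin promoter, and chicken β-actin/rabbit β-globin chimeric intron sequence. The short β-globin "CDS" hit just upstream of the reporter is probably part of this promoter's globin-derived region rather than a coding fusion. The reporter is annotated as EGFP, derived from Aequorea victoria GFP and cloned between BamHI and EcoRI sites. It is followed by a WPRE, which enhances transcript stability and expression, and an SV40 polyadenylation signal that is annotated on the reverse strand. Small lacZα, lacI and large T antigen fragments appear to be backbone remnants.

The plasmid is distributed as viral preparations in many capsid serotypes, including retrograde and systemically delivered variants. This fits its use as a strong, ubiquitous fluorescent marker or control vector for assessing AAV transduction and tropism and for labelling cells.
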