Addgene plasmid #37825: pAAV-CAG-GFP
Depositing lab: Edward Boyden.
Backbone
  Vector backbone: AAV with CAG promoter
  Backbone manufacturer: Scott Sternson
  Backbone size w/o insert (bp): 4722
  Vector type: Mammalian Expression, AAV ; Adeno-associated virus
Growth in bacteria
  Bacterial resistance: Ampicillin, 100 μg/mL
  Growth temperature: 30°C
  Growth strain: NEB Stable
  Growth instructions: Use recombinase-free E. coli (Stbl3, XL-10, Sure2 and DH5a et.al), grow at 30C
  Copy number: Low Copy
Gene/Insert
  Gene/Insert name: GFP (alt name: Green fluorescent protein)
  Species: A. victoria
  Insert size (bp): 720
  Mutation: N/A
  Promoter: CAG
  Cloning method: Restriction Enzyme; 5′ cloning site BamHI (not destroyed); 3′ cloning site EcoRI (not destroyed)
  Sequencing primers: 5′ aaagagacagcaaccagg; 3′ cggcttctggcgtgtgac
Terms and licenses: Academic/Nonprofit Terms; Industry Terms: Not Available to Industry
Depositor comments: PLEASE CONTACT ED BOYDEN () FOR DETAILS ON THIS REAGENT AND FURTHER REAGENTS IN THIS LINE.
How to cite: pAAV-CAG-GFP was a gift from Edward Boyden (Addgene plasmid # 37825 ; http://n2t.net/addgene:37825 ; RRID:Addgene_37825) For viral preps, please replace (Addgene plasmid # 37825) in the above sentence with: (Addgene viral prep # 37825-AAV1), (Addgene viral prep # 37825-AAV1.T), (Addgene viral prep # 37825-AAV11), (Addgene viral prep # 37825-AAV11.T), (Addgene viral prep # 37825-AAV2), (Addgene viral prep # 37825-AAV2.T), (Addgene viral prep # 37825-AAV5), (Addgene viral prep # 37825-AAV5.T), (Addgene viral prep # 37825-AAV6), (Addgene viral prep # 37825-AAV6.T), (Addgene viral prep # 37825-AAV8), (Addgene viral prep # 37825-AAV8.T), (Addgene viral prep # 37825-AAV9), (Addgene viral prep # 37825-AAV9-X1.1), (Addgene viral prep # 37825-AAV9.T), (Addgene viral prep # 37825-AAVrg), (Addgene viral prep # 37825-AAVrg.T), (Addgene viral prep # 37825-CAP-B10), (Addgene viral prep # 37825-CAP-B22), (Addgene viral prep # 37825-MaCPNS1), (Addgene viral prep # 37825-MaCPNS2), or (Addgene viral prep # 37825-PHPeB)
