>Addgene plasmid #37825 | pAAV-CAG-GFP | addgene partial sequence | sequence record 50999 | EGFP-C 5'-CATGGTCCTGCTGGAGTTCGTG-3'
TAAGAATTCGATATCAAGCTTATCGATAATCAACCTCTGGATTACAAAATTTGTGAAAGATTGACTGGTA
TTCTTAACTATGTTGCTCCTTTTACGCTATGTGGATACGCTGCTTTAATGCCTTTGTATCATGCTATTGC
TTCCCGTATGGCTTTCATTTTCTCCTCCTTGTATAAATCCTGGTTGCTGTCTCTTTATGAGGAGTTGTGG
CCCGTTGTCAGGCAACGTGGCGTGGTGTGCACTGTGTTTGCTGACGCAACCCCCACTGGTTGGGGCATTG
CCACCACCTGTCAGCTCCTTTCCGGGACTTTCGCTTTCCCCCTCCCTATTGCCACGGCGGAACTCATCGC
CGCCTGCCTTGCCCGCTGCTGGACAGGGGCTCGGCTGTTGGGCACTGACAATTCCGTGGTGTTGTCGGGG
AAATCATCGTCCTTTCCTTGGCTGCTCGCCTGTGTTGCCACCTGGATTCTGCGCGGGACGTCCTTCTGCT
ACGTCCCTTCGGCCCTCAATCCAGCGGACCTTCCTTCCCGCGGCCTGCTGCCGGCTCTGCGGCCTCTTCC
GCGTCTTCGCCTTCGCCCTCAGACGAGTCGGATCTCCCTTTGGGCCGCCTCCCCGCATCGATACCGTCGA
CCCGGGCGGCCGCTTCGAGCAGACATGATAAGATACATTGATGAGTTTGGACAAACCACAACTAGAATGC
AGTGAAAAAAATGCTTTATTTGTGAAATTTGTGATGCTATTGCTTTATTTGTAACCATTATAAGCTGCAA
TA
